>Addgene plasmid #185290 | LLPS2-CAHS2_PARRC::SspB (pBS1043) | addgene full sequence | sequence record 363897 | Addgene NGS Result
TGACGTCGACGGATCGGGAGATCTCCCGATCCCCTATGGTGCACTCTCAGTACAATCTGCTCTGATGCCG
CATAGTTAAGCCAGTATCTGCTCCCTGCTTGTGTGTTGGAGGTCGCTGAGTAGTGCGCGAGCAAAATTTA
AGCTACAACAAGGCAAGGCTTGACCGACAATTGCATGAAGAATCTGCTTAGGGTTAGGCGTTTTGCGCTG
CTTCGCGATGTACGGGCCAGATATACGCGTTGACATTGATTATTGACTAGTTATTAATAGTAATCAATTA
CGGGGTCATTAGTTCATAGCCCATATATGGAGTTCCGCGTTACATAACTTACGGTAAATGGCCCGCCTGG
CTGACCGCCCAACGACCCCCGCCCATTGACGTCAATAATGACGTATGTTCCCATAGTAACGCCAATAGGG
ACTTTCCATTGACGTCAATGGGTGGAGTATTTACGGTAAACTGCCCACTTGGCAGTACATCAAGTGTATC
ATATGCCAAGTACGCCCCCTATTGACGTCAATGACGGTAAATGGCCCGCCTGGCATTATGCCCAGTACAT
GACCTTATGGGACTTTCCTACTTGGCAGTACATCTACGTATTAGTCATCGCTATTACCATGGTGATGCGG
TTTTGGCAGTACATCAATGGGCGTGGATAGCGGTTTGACTCACGGGGATTTCCAAGTCTCCACCCCATTG
ACGTCAATGGGAGTTTGTTTTGGCACCAAAATCAACGGGACTTTCCAAAATGTCGTAACAACTCCGCCCC
ATTGACGCAAATGGGCGGTAGGCGTGTACGGTGGGAGGTCTATATAAGCAGAGCTCTCTGGCTAACTAGA
GAACCCACTGCTTACTGGCTTATCGAAATTAATACGACTCACTATAGGGAGACCCAAGCTGGCTAGCCAC
CATGGATTACAAGGATGATGATGATAAGATGGAGGCCATGAATATGAATATCCCCCGCGATGCCATGTTT
GTTCCGCCACCGGAATCTGAGCAAAATGGGTATCATGAGAAGTCAGAAGTTCAGCAAACAAGTTATATGC
AGAGTCAAGTCAAAGTGCCACATTATAATTTCCCGACACCATATTTTACGACTTCCTTTTCTGCGCAAGA
GCTGCTGGGCGAAGGGTTTCAAGCCTCAATTTCCCGTATTTCAGCCGTTACGGAAGACATGCAGAGCATG
GAAATCCCGGAGTTCGTTGAAGAGGCCCGCCGTGATTACGCAGCCAAAACACGTGAAAATGAGATGCTGG
GGCAACAATATGAAAAAGAGCTGGAACGTAAGTCCGAAGCCTACCGCAAACATCAGGAAGTAGAGGCCGA
CAAAATCCGCAAAGAACTTGAAAAACAGCATATGCGTGATATTGAATTTCGGAAAGAAATTGCAGAACTG
GCGATTGAGAACCAAAAACGTATGATCGATCTTGAATGCCGCTATGCAAAAAAAGACATGGACCGGGAAC
GCACAAAAGTTCGTATGATGCTGGAGCAACAGAAATTCCATAGTGATATCCAGGTAAATCTGGATTCTTC
TGCGGCTGGGACCGAGAGCGGAGGTCATGTAGTGAGCCAGTCTGAAAAGTTCACCGAACGTAACCGCGAG
ATGAAACGCTCCGGAGGCGGCGGATCCGGCGGAATGGTGTCTAAAGGCGAGGAGGATAACATGGCTATAA
TCAAGGAATTTATGAGGTTCAAGGTGCATATGGAGGGATCTGTGAACGGTCACGAGTTCGAAATCGAGGG
CGAAGGCGAGGGGCGACCCTATGAAGGGACACAGACGGCCAAACTGAAGGTGACCAAGGGTGGCCCCCTG
CCTTTCGCCTGGGACATCCTGTCACCCCAGTTTATGTACGGCTCTAAGGCTTACGTTAAGCACCCTGCCG
ATATTCCGGACTACTTGAAACTGAGCTTCCCTGAAGGGTTCAAGTGGGAACGGGTAATGAATTTTGAGGA
TGGCGGTGTAGTCACAGTTACCCAGGACAGCTCTCTTCAGGACGGAGAATTTATCTATAAGGTTAAACTT
CGGGGCACTAACTTCCCATCAGACGGCCCCGTGATGCAGAAGAAAACTATGGGCTGGGAAGCCAGCTCAG
AACGCATGTATCCCGAGGACGGAGCACTGAAGGGAGAAATCAAGCAGCGACTCAAGCTGAAGGATGGGGG
ACATTATGATGCTGAGGTCAAAACCACCTATAAGGCCAAGAAACCCGTTCAGCTTCCTGGGGCATACAAC
GTGAATATCAAACTGGATATTACATCCCATAACGAAGACTATACCATCGTGGAACAGTACGAGCGGGCCG
AGGGCAGACATAGCACAGGGGGCATGGATGAATTGTACAAGGCGGCCGGATCCGGTGGTACCTCTGGAGG
TAGCTCCCCGAAACGCCCTAAGCTGCTGCGTGAATATTACGATTGGCTGGTTGATAACAGCTTTACCCCA
TATCTGGTGGTGGATGCCACATACCTGGGCGTGAACGTGCCCGTGGAGTATGTGAAAGACGGTCAGATCG
TGCTGAATCTGTCTGCAAGTGCGACCGGCAACCTGCAACTGACAAATGATTTTATCCAGTTCAACGCCCG
CTTTAAGGGCGTGTCTCGTGAACTGTATATCCCGATGGGTGCCGCTCTGGCCATTTACGCTCGCGAGAAC
GGCGATGGTGTGATGTTCGAACCAGAAGAAATCTATGACGAGCTGAATATTGGTTAAACCCGCTGATCAG
CCTCGACTGTGCCTTCTAGTTGCCAGCCATCTGTTGTTTGCCCCTCCCCCGTGCCTTCCTTGACCCTGGA
AGGTGCCACTCCCACTGTCCTTTCCTAATAAAATGAGGAAATTGCATCGCATTGTCTGAGTAGGTGTCAT
TCTATTCTGGGGGGTGGGGTGGGGCAGGACAGCAAGGGGGAGGATTGGGAAGACAATAGCAGGCATGCTG
GGGATGCGGTGGGCTCTATGGCTTCTGAGGCGGAAAGAACCAGCTGGGGCTCTAGGGGGTATCCCC
[124 nt withheld, positions 3007-3130]
C
[91 nt withheld, positions 3132-3222]
A
[49 nt withheld, positions 3224-3272]
CCTTTGACGTTGGAGTCCACGTTCTTT
[37 nt withheld, positions 3300-3336]
ACCCTATCTCGGTCTATTCTTTTGATTTATAAGGGATTTTGCCGATTTCGGCCTATTGGTTAAAAAATGA
GCTGATTTAACAAAAATTTAACGCGAATTAATTCTGTGGAATGTGTGTCAGTTAGGGTGTGGAAAGTCCC
CAGGCTCCCCAGCAGGCAGAAGTATGCAAAGCATGCATCTCAATTAGTCAGCAACCAGGTGTGGAAAGTC
CCCAGGCTCCCCAGCAGGCAGAAGTATGCAAAGCATGCATCTCAATTAGTCAGCAACCATAGTCCCGCCC
CTAACTCCGCCCATCCCGCCCCTAACTCCGCCCAGTTCCGCCCATTCTCCGCCCCATGGCTGACTAATTT
TTTTTATTTATGCAGAGGCCGAGGCCGCCTCTGCCTCTGAGCTATTCCAGAAGTAGTGAGGAGGCTTTTT
TGGAGGCCTAGGCTTTTGCAAAAAGCTCCCGGGAGCTTGTATATCCATTTTCGGATCTGATCAGCACGTG
TTGACAATTAATCATCGGCATAGTATATCGGCATAGTATAATACGACAAGGTGAGGAACTAAACCATGGC
CAAGTTGACCAGTGCCGTTCCGGTGCTCACCGCGCGCGACGTCGCCGGAGCGGTCGAGTTCTGGACCGAC
CGGCTCGGGTTCTCCCGGGACTTCGTGGAGGACGACTTCGCCGGTGTGGTCCGGGACGACGTGACCCTGT
TCATCAGCGCGGTCCAGGACCAGGTGGTGCCGGACAACACCCTGGCCTGGGTGTGGGTGCGCGGCCTGGA
CGAGCTGTACGCCGAGTGGTCGGAGGTCGTGTCCACGAACTTCCGGGACGCCTCCGGGCCGGCCATGACC
GAGATCGGCGAGCAGCCGTGGGGGCGGGAGTTCGCCCTGCGCGACCCGGCCGGCAACTGCGTGCACTTCG
TGGCCGAGGAGCAGGACTGACACGTGCTACGAGATTTCGATTCCACCGCCGCCTTCTATGAAAGGTTGGG
CTTCGGAATCGTTTTCCGGGACGCCGGCTGGATGATCCTCCAGCGCGGGGATCTCATGCTGGAGTTCTTC
GCCCACCCCAACTTGTTTATTGCAGCTTATAATGGTTACAAATAAAGCAATAGCATCACAAATTTCACAA
ATAAAGCATTTTTTTCACTGCATTCTAGTTGTGGTTTGTCCAAACTCATCAATGTATCTTATCATGTCTG
TATACCGTCGACCTCTAGCTAGAGCTTGGCGTAATCATGGTCATAGCTGTTTCCTGTGTGAAATTGTTAT
CCGCTCACAATTCCACACAACATACGAGCCGGAAGCATAAAGTGTAAAGCCTGGGGTGCCTAATGAGTGA
GCTAACTTACATTAATTGCGTTGCGCTCACTGCCCGCTTTCCAGTCGGGAAACCTGTCGTGCCAGCTGCA
TTAATGAATCGGCCAACGCGCGGGGAGAGGCGGTTTGCGTATTGGGCGCTCTTCCGCTTCCTCGCTCACT
GACTCGCTGCGCTCGGTCGTTCGGCTGCGGCGAGCGGTATCAGCTCACTCAAAGGCGGTAATACGGTTAT
CCACAGAATCAGGGGATAACGCAGGAAAGAACATGTGAGCAAAAGGCCAGCAAAAGGCCAGGAACCGTAA
AAAGGCCGCGTTGCTGGCGTTTTTCCATAGGCTCCGCCCCCCTGACGAGCATCACAAAAATCGACGCTCA
AGTCAGAGGTGGCGAAACCCGACAGGACTATAAAGATACCAGGCGTTTCCCCCTGGAAGCTCCCTCGTGC
GCTCTCCTGTTCCGACCCTGCCGCTTACCGGATACCTGTCCGCCTTTCTCCCTTCGGGAAGCGTGGCGCT
TTCTCATAGCTCACGCTGTAGGTATCTCAGTTCGGTGTAGGTCGTTCGCTCCAAGCTGGGCTGTGTGCAC
GAACCCCCCGTTCAGCCCGACCGCTGCGCCTTATCCGGTAACTATCGTCTTGAGTCCAACCCGGTAAGAC
ACGACTTATCGCCACTGGCAGCAGCCACTGGTAACAGGATTAGCAGAGCGAGGTATGTAGGCGGTGCTAC
AGAGTTCTTGAAGTGGTGGCCTAACTACGGCTACACTAGAAGAACAGTATTTGGTATCTGCGCTCTGCTG
AAGCCAGTTACCTTCGGAAAAAGAGTTGGTAGCTCTTGATCCGGCAAACAAACCACCGCTGGTAGCGGTG
GTTTTTTTGTTTGCAAGCAGCAGATTACGCGCAGAAAAAAAGGATCTCAAGAAGATCCTTTGATCTTTTC
TACGGGGTCTGACGCTCAGTGGAACGAAAACTCACGTTAAGGGATTTTGGTCATGAGATTATCAAAAAGG
ATCTTCACCTAGATCCTTTTAAATTAAAAATGAAGTTTTAAATCAATCTAAAGTATATATGAGTAAACTT
GGTCTGACAGTTACCAATGCTTAATCAGTGAGGCACCTATCTCAGCGATCTGTCTATTTCGTTCATCCAT
AGTTGCCTGACTCCCCGTCGTGTAGATAACTACGATACGGGAGGGCTTACCATCTGGCCCCAGTGCTGCA
ATGATACCGCGAGACCCACGCTCACCGGCTCCAGATTTATCAGCAATAAACCAGCCAGCCGGAAGGGCCG
AGCGCAGAAGTGGTCCTGCAACTTTATCCGCCTCCATCCAGTCTATTAATTGTTGCCGGGAAGCTAGAGT
AAGTAGTTCGCCAGTTAATAGTTTGCGCAACGTTGTTGCCATTGCTACAGGCATCGTGGTGTCACGCTCG
TCGTTTGGTATGGCTTCATTCAGCTCCGGTTCCCAACGATCAAGGCGAGTTACATGATCCCCCATGTTGT
GCAAAAAAGCGGTTAGCTCCTTCGGTCCTCCGATCGTTGTCAGAAGTAAGTTGGCCGCAGTGTTATCACT
CATGGTTATGGCAGCACTGCATAATTCTCTTACTGTCATGCCATCCGTAAGATGCTTTTCTGTGACTGGT
GAGTACTCAACCAAGTCATTCTGAGAATAGTGTATGCGGCGACCGAGTTGCTCTTGCCCGGCGTCAATAC
GGGATAATACCGCGCCACATAGCAGAACTTTAAAAGTGCTCATCATTGGAAAACGTTCTTCGGGGCGAAA
ACTCTCAAGGATCTTACCGCTGTTGAGATCCAGTTCGATGTAACCCACTCGTGCACCCAACTGATCTTCA
GCATCTTTTACTTTCACCAGCGTTTCTGGGTGAGCAAAAACAGGAAGGCAAAATGCCGCAAAAAAGGGAA
TAAGGGCGACACGGAAATGTTGAATACTCATACTCTTCCTTTTTCAATATTATTGAAGCATTTATCAGGG
TTATTGTCTCATGAGCGGATACATATTTGAATGTATTTAGAAAAATAAACAAATAGGGGTTCCGCGCACA
TTTCCCCGAAAAGTGCCACC
Features (pLannotate 1.2.2; 24 found; start..end, strand, type, name):
     35..87      -  misc_feature   bom (fragment): basis of mobility region from pBR322
    242..621     +  enhancer       CMV enhancer: human cytomegalovirus immediate early enhancer
    622..825     +  promoter       CMV promoter: human cytomegalovirus (CMV) immediate early promoter
    821..854     +  LTR            5' LTR (truncated) (fragment): truncated 5' long terminal repeat (LTR) from HIV-1
    870..888     +  promoter       T7 promoter: promoter for bacteriophage T7 RNA polymerase
    914..938     +  CDS            2xFLAG (fragment): two tandem FLAG® epitope tags
    939..1619    +  CDS            CAHS 106094: CAHS2_PARRC - Protein inferred from homology: Swiss-Prot protein existence level 3. Cytosolic heat soluble protein acting as a molecular shield in water-deficient condition (PubMed:28306513). Tardigrade-specific intrinsically disordered proteins (TDPs) are essential for desiccation tolerance by forming non-crystalline amorphous solids upon desiccation, and this vitrified state mirrors their protective capabilities (PubMed:28306513). From Paramacrobiotus richtersi (Water bear) (Macrobiotus richtersi).
   1644..2351    +  CDS            mCherry: mCherry is a basic (constitutively fluorescent) red fluorescent protein published in 2004, derived from Discosoma sp.. It is reported to be a very rapidly-maturing monomer with low acid sensitivity.
   2382..2711    +  CDS            sspB (fragment): SSPB_HAEIN - Experimental evidence at protein level: Swiss-Prot protein existence level 1. Also stimulates degradation of the N-terminus of RseA (residues 1-108, alone or in complex with sigma-E) by ClpX-ClpP in a non-ssrA-mediated fashion. From Haemophilus influenzae (strain ATCC 51907 / DSM 11121 / KW20 / Rd).
   2737..2961    +  polyA_signal   bGH poly(A) signal: bovine growth hormone polyadenylation signal
   2965..2986    +  promoter       SV40 promoter (fragment): SV40 enhancer and early promoter
   3007..3435    +  rep_origin     f1 ori (sequence partly withheld): f1 bacteriophage origin of replication; arrow indicates direction of (+) strand synthesis
   3449..3778    +  promoter       SV40 promoter: SV40 enhancer and early promoter
   3826..3873    +  promoter       EM7 promoter: synthetic bacterial promoter&nbsp
   3892..4266    +  CDS            BleoR: antibiotic-binding protein; Sh ble from Streptoalloteichus hindustanus; confers resistance to bleomycin, phleomycin, and Zeocin™
   4276..4401    +  CDS            ble (fragment): BLE_KLEPN - Experimental evidence at protein level: Swiss-Prot protein existence level 1. Binding protein with a strong affinity to the bleomycin family of antibiotics. Binds to CL990; an antimitotic-antibiotic compound. From Klebsiella pneumoniae.
   4396..4517    +  polyA_signal   SV40 poly(A) signal: SV40 polyadenylation signal
   4590..4606    -  protein_bind   lac operator: The lac repressor binds to the lac operator to inhibit transcription in E. coli. This inhibition can be relieved by adding lactose or isopropyl-β-D-thiogalactopyranoside (IPTG). lac repressor encoded by lacI
   4614..4644    -  promoter       lac promoter: promoter for the E. coli lac operon
   4659..4680    -  protein_bind   CAP binding site: CAP binding activates transcription in the presence of cAMP. E. coli catabolite activator protein
   4693..4785    -  CDS            lacI (fragment): lac repressor; lacI; The lac repressor binds to the lac operator to inhibit transcription in E. coli. This inhibition can be relieved by adding lactose or isopropyl-β-D-thiogalactopyranoside (IPTG).
   4968..5556    -  rep_origin     ori: high-copy-number ColE1/pMB1/pBR322/pUC origin of replication
   5727..6587    -  CDS            AmpR: β-lactamase; bla; confers resistance to ampicillin, carbenicillin, and related antibiotics
   6588..6692    -  promoter       AmpR promoter: bla
