[The description below was written by a language model from this plasmid's Addgene catalogue record and pLannotate feature annotations shown in this document.]
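Description:
LLPS2-CAHS2_PARRC::SspB (pBS1043) is a 6.7 kb mammalian expression plasmid built on a backbone recorded as YK 02. It is propagated in E. coli through a high-copy ColE1/pUC-type origin with ampicillin selection from the bla gene, and it also carries an f1 phage origin. A second cassette places the Sh ble bleomycin/Zeocin resistance gene under tandem SV40 early and EM7 promoters with an SV40 polyadenylation signal. This arrangement could in principle allow Zeocin selection in either mammalian cells or bacteria, although the record lists only ampicillin as the selection used.

The payload is a single open reading frame driven by the CMV immediate-early enhancer and promoter and terminated by the bovine growth hormone poly(A) signal; a T7 promoter lies just upstream of the coding region. The frame begins with an N-terminal FLAG epitope, followed by the 681 bp coding sequence of CAHS2_PARRC, a cytosolic abundant heat-soluble, intrinsically disordered protein from the tardigrade Paramacrobiotus richtersi that is associated with desiccation tolerance. Downstream, the feature table shows mCherry and then an SspB fragment, so the product can be followed by red fluorescence; the catalogue fields mention the SspB fusion but not mCherry.

SspB binds the iLID domain when exposed to blue light. The depositors co-expressed this plasmid with a separate construct encoding an FTH1 scaffold fused to iLID. Illumination then recruits many copies of the tardigrade protein onto the multimeric scaffold, which lets researchers test whether it forms light-inducible condensates in human cells.
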