Addgene plasmid #185290: LLPS2-CAHS2_PARRC::SspB (pBS1043)
Purpose: For the mammalian expression of the tardigrade protein CAHS2_PARRC attached to SspB for light inducible binding to iLID scaffolds. Systems like this can be used to induce condensate formation
Depositing lab: Pamela Silver. Depositing organization: Harvard Medical School. Publication: Natural and Designed Proteins Inspired by Extremotolerant Organisms Can Form Condensates and Attenuate Apoptosis in Human Cells. Veling MT, Nguyen DT, Thadani NN, Oster ME, Rollins NJ, Brock KP, Bethel NP, Lim S, Baker D, Way JC, Marks DS, Chang RL, Silver PA. ACS Synth Biol. 2022 Mar 18;11(3):1292-1302. doi: 10.1021/acssynbio.1c00572. Epub 2022 Feb 18. PubMed 35176859.
Backbone
  Vector backbone: YK 02
  Vector type: Mammalian Expression
Growth in bacteria
  Bacterial resistance: Ampicillin, 100 μg/mL
  Growth temperature: 37°C
  Growth strain: DH5alpha
  Copy number: High Copy
Gene/Insert
  Gene/Insert name: CAHS2_PARRC
  Species: P. richtersi
  Insert size (bp): 681
  Tag / fusion protein: FLAG (N terminal on insert)
  Cloning method: Gibson Cloning
Terms and licenses: Academic/Nonprofit Terms; Industry Terms: Not Available to Industry
Depositor comments: This plasmid encodes a protein fused to SspB. SspB will bind to iLID upon exposure to blue light. We used it to test for light inducible condensate formations using a scaffold protein (FTH1) bound to iLID which was expressed off a separate plasmid (see pBS1042 for the scaffold protein).
How to cite: LLPS2-CAHS2_PARRC::SspB (pBS1043) was a gift from Pamela Silver (Addgene plasmid # 185290 ; http://n2t.net/addgene:185290 ; RRID:Addgene_185290)
